>Addgene plasmid #100271 | pGEX4T3-Stx3-LE165/166AA | addgene full sequence | sequence record 193575 | Addgene NGS Result
TTTTTTGCGCCGACATCATAACGGTTCTGGCAAATATTCTGAAATGAGCTGTTGACAATTAATCATCGGC
TCGTATAATGTGTGGAATTGTGAGCGGATAACAATTTCACACAGGAAACAGTATTCATGTCCCCTATACT
AGGTTATTGGAAAATTAAGGGCCTTGTGCAACCCACTCGACTTCTTTTGGAATATCTTGAAGAAAAATAT
GAAGAGCATTTGTATGAGCGCGATGAAGGTGATAAATGGCGAAACAAAAAGTTTGAATTGGGTTTGGAGT
TTCCCAATCTTCCTTATTATATTGATGGTGATGTTAAATTAACACAGTCTATGGCCATCATACGTTATAT
AGCTGACAAGCACAACATGTTGGGTGGTTGTCCAAAAGAGCGTGCAGAGATTTCAATGCTTGAAGGAGCG
GTTTTGGATATTAGATACGGTGTTTCGAGAATTGCATATAGTAAAGACTTTGAAACTCTCAAAGTTGATT
TTCTTAGCAAGCTACCTGAAATGCTGAAAATGTTCGAAGATCGTTTATGTCATAAAACATATTTAAATGG
TGATCATGTAACCCATCCTGACTTCATGTTGTATGACGCTCTTGATGTTGTTTTATACATGGACCCAATG
TGCCTGGATGCGTTCCCAAAATTAGTTTGTTTTAAAAAACGTATTGAAGCTATCCCACAAATTGATAAGT
ACTTGAAATCCAGCAAGTATATAGCATGGCCTTTGCAGGGCTGGCAAGCCACGTTTGGTGGTGGCGACCA
TCCTCCAAAATCGGATCTGGTTCCGCGTGGATCCCCGGGAATTTCCGGTGGTGGTGGTGGAATTCGACTG
GAGCAGCTGAAGGCCAAGCAGCTGACGCAGGATGATGACACGGACGAGGTTGAGATTGCTATTGATAATA
CAGCGTTCATGGATGAGTTCTTTTCTGAGATTGAGGAAACGAGGCTCAACATCGACAAGATCTCAGAGCA
TGTGGAGGAAGCTAAGAAACTCTACAGTATCATTCTCTCTGCACCGATTCCAGAGCCAAAAACCAAAGAC
GACCTTGAACAGCTCACAACTGAGATCAAGAAAAGGGCCAACAACGTCCGGAACAAACTGAAGAGCATGG
AGAAGCATATTGAGGAAGACGAGGTCCGGTCATCAGCAGACCTTCGGATACGAAAGTCCCAGCACTCCGT
CCTCTCCCGGAAGTTTGTGGAGGTGATGACAAAGTACAATGAGGCACAGGTGGACTTCCGTGAACGCAGC
AAAGGGCGCATCCAACGGCAGCTTGAAATTACTGGCAAGAAAACAACAGATGAGGAGGCGGCAGAAATGT
TGGAGAGTGGCAACCCAGCCATCTTCACTTCTGGGATCATTGACTCCCAGATTTCCAAGCAAGCCCTCAG
CGAGATTGAGGGTCGGCACAAGGACATCGTGAGGCTGGAGAGCAGCATCAAGGAGCTCCATGACATGTTT
ATGGACATCGCCATGCTGGTGGAGAATCAGGGTGAGATGTTAGATAACATAGAGTTGAATGTCATGCACA
CGGTGGACCATGTGGAGAAGGCACGGGATGAAACTAAAAGAGCCATGAAGTATCAGGGTCAGGCTCGAAA
GAAATTGTGAAAGCTTAATTCATCGTGACTGACTGACGATCTGCCTCGCGCGTTTCGGTGATGACGGTGA
AAACCTCTGACACATGCAGCTCCCGGAGACGGTCACAGCTTGTCTGTAAGCGGATGCCGGGAGCAGACAA
GCCCGTCAGGGCGCGTCAGCGGGTGTTGGCGGGTGTCGGGGCGCAGCCATGACCCAGTCACGTAGCGATA
GCGGAGTGTATAATTCTTGAAGACGAAAGGGCCTCGTGATACGCCTATTTTTATAGGTTAATGTCATGAT
AATAATGGTTTCTTAGACGTCAGGTGGCACTTTTCGGGGAAATGTGCGCGGAACCCCTATTTGTTTATTT
TTCTAAATACATTCAAATATGTATCCGCTCATGAGACAATAACCCTGATAAATGCTTCAATAATATTGAA
AAAGGAAGAGTATGAGTATTCAACATTTCCGTGTCGCCCTTATTCCCTTTTTTGCGGCATTTTGCCTTCC
TGTTTTTGCTCACCCAGAAACGCTGGTGAAAGTAAAAGATGCTGAAGATCAGTTGGGTGCACGAGTGGGT
TACATCGAACTGGATCTCAACAGCGGTAAGATCCTTGAGAGTTTTCGCCCCGAAGAACGTTTTCCAATGA
TGAGCACTTTTAAAGTTCTGCTATGTGGCGCGGTATTATCCCGTGTTGACGCCGGGCAAGAGCAACTCGG
TCGCCGCATACACTATTCTCAGAATGACTTGGTTGAGTACTCACCAGTCACAGAAAAGCATCTTACGGAT
GGCATGACAGTAAGAGAATTATGCAGTGCTGCCATAACCATGAGTGATAACACTGCGGCCAACTTACTTC
TGACAACGATCGGAGGACCGAAGGAGCTAACCGCTTTTTTGCACAACATGGGGGATCATGTAACTCGCCT
TGATCGTTGGGAACCGGAGCTGAATGAAGCCATACCAAACGACGAGCGTGACACCACGATGCCTGCAGCA
ATGGCAACAACGTTGCGCAAACTATTAACTGGCGAACTACTTACTCTAGCTTCCCGGCAACAATTAATAG
ACTGGATGGAGGCGGATAAAGTTGCAGGACCACTTCTGCGCTCGGCCCTTCCGGCTGGCTGGTTTATTGC
TGATAAATCTGGAGCCGGTGAGCGTGGGTCTCGCGGTATCATTGCAGCACTGGGGCCAGATGGTAAGCCC
TCCCGTATCGTAGTTATCTACACGACGGGGAGTCAGGCAACTATGGATGAACGAAATAGACAGATCGCTG
AGATAGGTGCCTCACTGATTAAGCATTGGTAACTGTCAGACCAAGTTTACTCATATATACTTTAGATTGA
TTTAAAACTTCATTTTTAATTTAAAAGGATCTAGGTGAAGATCCTTTTTGATAATCTCATGACCAAAATC
CCTTAACGTGAGTTTTCGTTCCACTGAGCGTCAGACCCCGTAGAAAAGATCAAAGGATCTTCTTGAGATC
CTTTTTTTCTGCGCGTAATCTGCTGCTTGCAAACAAAAAAACCACCGCTACCAGCGGTGGTTTGTTTGCC
GGATCAAGAGCTACCAACTCTTTTTCCGAAGGTAACTGGCTTCAGCAGAGCGCAGATACCAAATACTGTC
CTTCTAGTGTAGCCGTAGTTAGGCCACCACTTCAAGAACTCTGTAGCACCGCCTACATACCTCGCTCTGC
TAATCCTGTTACCAGTGGCTGCTGCCAGTGGCGATAAGTCGTGTCTTACCGGGTTGGACTCAAGACGATA
GTTACCGGATAAGGCGCAGCGGTCGGGCTGAACGGGGGGTTCGTGCACACAGCCCAGCTTGGAGCGAACG
ACCTACACCGAACTGAGATACCTACAGCGTGAGCTATGAGAAAGCGCCACGCTTCCCGAAGGGAGAAAGG
CGGACAGGTATCCGGTAAGCGGCAGGGTCGGAACAGGAGAGCGCACGAGGGAGCTTCCAGGGGGAAACGC
CTGGTATCTTTATAGTCCTGTCGGGTTTCGCCACCTCTGACTTGAGCGTCGATTTTTGTGATGCTCGTCA
GGGGGGCGGAGCCTATGGAAAAACGCCAGCAACGCGGCCTTTTTACGGTTCCTGGCCTTTTGCTGGCCTT
TTGCTCACATGTTCTTTCCTGCGTTATCCCCTGATTCTGTGGATAACCGTATTACCGCCTTTGAGTGAGC
TGATACCGCTCGCCGCAGCCGAACGACCGAGCGCAGCGAGTCAGTGAGCGAGGAAGCGGAAGAGCGCCTG
ATGCGGTATTTTCTCCTTACGCATCTGTGCGGTATTTCACACCGCATAAATTCCGACACCATCGAATGGC
GCAAAACCTTTCGCGGTATGGCATGATAGCGCCCGGAAGAGAGTCAATTCAGGGTGGTGAATGTGAAACC
AGTAACGTTATACGATGTCGCAGAGTATGCCGGTGTCTCTTATCAGACCGTTTCCCGCGTGGTGAACCAG
GCCAGCCACGTTTCTGCGAAAACGCGGGAAAAAGTGGAAGCGGCGATGGCGGAGCTGAATTACATTCCCA
ACCGCGTGGCACAACAACTGGCGGGCAAACAGTCGTTGCTGATTGGCGTTGCCACCTCCAGTCTGGCCCT
GCACGCGCCGTCGCAAATTGTCGCGGCGATTAAATCTCGCGCCGATCAACTGGGTGCCAGCGTGGTGGTG
TCGATGGTAGAACGAAGCGGCGTCGAAGCCTGTAAAGCGGCGGTGCACAATCTTCTCGCGCAACGCGTCA
GTGGGCTGATCATTAACTATCCGCTGGATGACCAGGATGCCATTGCTGTGGAAGCTGCCTGCACTAATGT
TCCGGCGTTATTTCTTGATGTCTCTGACCAGACACCCATCAACAGTATTATTTTCTCCCATGAAGACGGT
ACGCGACTGGGCGTGGAGCATCTGGTCGCATTGGGTCACCAGCAAATCGCGCTGTTAGCGGGCCCATTAA
GTTCTGTCTCGGCGCGTCTGCGTCTGGCTGGCTGGCATAAATATCTCACTCGCAATCAAATTCAGCCGAT
AGCGGAACGGGAAGGCGACTGGAGTGCCATGTCCGGTTTTCAACAAACCATGCAAATGCTGAATGAGGGC
ATCGTTCCCACTGCGATGCTGGTTGCCAACGATCAGATGGCGCTGGGCGCAATGCGCGCCATTACCGAGT
CCGGGCTGCGCGTTGGTGCGGATATCTCGGTAGTGGGATACGACGATACCGAAGACAGCTCATGTTATAT
CCCGCCGTTAACCACCATCAAACAGGATTTTCGCCTGCTGGGGCAAACCAGCGTGGACCGCTTGCTGCAA
CTCTCTCAGGGCCAGGCGGTGAAGGGCAATCAGCTGTTGCCCGTCTCACTGGTGAAAAGAAAAACCACCC
TGGCGCCCAATACGCAAACCGCCTCTCCCCGCGCGTTGGCCGATTCATTAATGCAGCTGGCACGACAGGT
TTCCCGACTGGAAAGCGGGCAGTGAGCGCAACGCAATTAATGTAAGTTAGCTCACTCATTAGGCACCCCA
GGCTTTACACTTTATGCTTCCGGCTCGTATGTTGTGTGGAATTGTGAGCGGATAACAATTTCACACAGGA
AACAGCTATGACCATGATTACGGATTCACTGGCCGTCGTTTTACAACGTCGTGACTGGGAAAACCCTGGC
GTTACCCAACTTAATCGCCTTGCAGCACATCCCCCTTTCGCCAGCTGGCGTAATAGCGAAGAGGCCCGCA
CCGATCGCCCTTCCCAACAGTTGCGCAGCCTGAATGGCGAATGGCGCTTTGCCTGGTTTCCGGCACCAGA
AGCGGTGCCGGAAAGCTGGCTGGAGTGCGATCTTCCTGAGGCCGATACTGTCGTCGTCCCCTCAAACTGG
CAGATGCACGGTTACGATGCGCCCATCTACACCAACGTGACCTATCCCATTACGGTCAATCCGCCGTTTG
TTCCCACGGAGAATCCGACGGGTTGTTACTCGCTCACATTTAATGTTGATGAAAGCTGGCTACAGGAAGG
CCAGACGCGAATTATTTTTGATGGCGTTGGAATTAGCTTATCGACTGCACGGTGCACCAATGCTTCTGGC
GTCAGGCAGCCATCGGAAGCTGTGGTATGGCTGTGCAGGTCGTAAATCACTGCATAATTCGTGTCGCTCA
AGGCGCACTCCCGTTCTGGATAATG
Features (pLannotate 1.2.2; 17 found; start..end, strand, type, name):
     52..80      +  promoter       tac promoter: strong E. coli promoter; hybrid between the trp and lac UV5 promoters
     88..104     +  protein_bind   lac operator: The lac repressor binds to the lac operator to inhibit transcription in E. coli. This inhibition can be relieved by adding lactose or isopropyl-β-D-thiogalactopyranoside (IPTG). lac repressor encoded by lacI
    127..780     +  CDS            GST26_SCHJA: Experimental evidence at protein level: Swiss-Prot protein existence level 1. GST isoenzymes appear to play a central role in the parasite detoxification system. Other functions are also suspected including a role in increasing the solubility of haematin in the parasite gut. From Schistosoma japonicum (Blood fluke).
    835..1617    +  CDS            Stx3 (fragment): STX3_MOUSE - Also known as Stx3a. Experimental evidence at protein level: Swiss-Prot protein existence level 1. Potentially involved in docking of synaptic vesicles at presynaptic active zones. From Mus musculus (Mouse).
   1651..1690    +  CDS            rop (fragment): Rop protein, which maintains plasmids at low copy number; rop
   1792..1832    +  misc_feature   bom (fragment): basis of mobility region from pBR322
   1937..2041    +  promoter       AmpR promoter: bla
   2042..2902    +  CDS            AmpR: β-lactamase; bla; confers resistance to ampicillin, carbenicillin, and related antibiotics
   3073..3661    +  rep_origin     ori: high-copy-number ColE1/pMB1/pBR322/pUC origin of replication
   3847..3898    -  misc_feature   bom (fragment): basis of mobility region from pBR322
   3905..3982    +  promoter       lacI promoter: lacI
   3983..5065    +  CDS            lacI: lac repressor; lacI; The lac repressor binds to the lac operator to inhibit transcription in E. coli. This inhibition can be relieved by adding lactose or isopropyl-β-D-thiogalactopyranoside (IPTG).
   5078..5099    +  protein_bind   CAP binding site: CAP binding activates transcription in the presence of cAMP. E. coli catabolite activator protein
   5114..5144    +  promoter       lac promoter: promoter for the E. coli lac operon
   5152..5168    +  protein_bind   lac operator: The lac repressor binds to the lac operator to inhibit transcription in E. coli. This inhibition can be relieved by adding lactose or isopropyl-β-D-thiogalactopyranoside (IPTG). lac repressor encoded by lacI
   5188..5361    +  CDS            lacZα: LacZα fragment of β-galactosidase; lacZ fragment
   5625..5741    -  CDS            yciV (fragment): RNAAM_ECOLI - Also known as trpH From Escherichia coli (strain K12).
