[The description below was written by a language model from this plasmid's Addgene catalogue record and pLannotate feature annotations shown in this document.]
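Description:
pGEX4T3-Stx3-LE165/166AA is a bacterial expression plasmid built on the pGEX4T3 backbone for producing a GST fusion of rat syntaxin 3 (Stx3) in E. coli. It replicates from a ColE1/pMB1-type origin and is selected with ampicillin through the bla (β-lactamase) gene. Short rop and bom fragments, a lac promoter/lacZα segment and a small E. coli genomic fragment are annotated as backbone remnants with no stated role in the construct's function.

Expression is driven by the tac promoter, a strong trp/lac hybrid, followed by a lac operator. The plasmid carries its own lacI gene, so the repressor keeps transcription low until it is relieved with IPTG or lactose. The open reading frame begins with Schistosoma japonicum glutathione S-transferase, which provides an N-terminal affinity handle for glutathione-based purification and pulldown assays, and continues into the Stx3 insert. The insert encodes the cytoplasmic portion of the protein only: the transmembrane domain is absent, with the record naming it as 1-265 but listing residues 4-264 as present. L165 and E166 are both changed to alanine, which the depositor describes as an open-conformation mutant. The automated annotation labels the insert by its closest match, mouse Stx3, whereas the catalogue states the species as rat.

The catalogue gives a total size of 5838 bp, while the sequenced record is 5765 nt, a small discrepancy the record does not explain. The construct is intended for making soluble recombinant open-form syntaxin 3, and the associated publication concerns ubiquitin binding by the syntaxin 3 Habc domain.
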