Addgene plasmid #100271: pGEX4T3-Stx3-LE165/166AA
Purpose: Expresses GST-tagged open-conformation mutant of Stx3 in bacteria.
Depositing lab: Thomas Weimbs. Depositing organization: University of California, Santa Barbara. Publication: The H(abc) domain of syntaxin 3 is a ubiquitin binding domain. Giovannone AJ, Reales E, Bhattaram P, Nackeeran S, Monahan AB, Syed R, Weimbs T. Sci Rep. 2020 Dec 7;10(1):21350. doi: 10.1038/s41598-020-78412-0. PubMed 33288783.
Backbone
  Vector backbone: pGEX4T3
  Backbone manufacturer: GE Lifesciences
  Backbone size w/o insert (bp): 4968
  Total vector size (bp): 5838
  Vector type: Bacterial Expression
Growth in bacteria
  Bacterial resistance: Ampicillin, 100 μg/mL
  Growth temperature: 37°C
  Growth strain: DH5alpha
  Copy number: Unknown
Gene/Insert
  Gene/Insert name: Stx3-1-265-LE165/166AA
  Species: R. norvegicus (rat)
  Insert size (bp): 870
  Mutation: No transmembrane domain; residues 4-264 present, changed both L165 and E166 to alanines
  Entrez Gene: Stx3 (a.k.a. Stx3a)
  Promoter: tac
  Tag / fusion protein: GST (N terminal on backbone)
  Cloning method: Unknown
  Sequencing primers: 5′ GGGCTGGCAAGCCACGTTTGGTG
Terms and licenses: Academic/Nonprofit Terms; Industry Terms: Not Available to Industry
How to cite: pGEX4T3-Stx3-LE165/166AA was a gift from Thomas Weimbs (Addgene plasmid # 100271 ; http://n2t.net/addgene:100271 ; RRID:Addgene_100271)
